Addgene plasmid #68581: pMpGWB127
Purpose: (Empty Backbone) Gateway binary vector designed for transgenic research with Marchantia polymorpha as well as other plants
Depositing lab: Takayuki Kohchi. Depositing organization: Kyoto University, Graduate School of Biostudies. Publication: Development of Gateway Binary Vector Series with Four Different Selection Markers for the Liverwort Marchantia polymorpha. Ishizaki K, Nishihama R, Ueda M, Inoue K, Ishida S, Nishimura Y, Shikanai T, Kohchi T. PLoS One. 2015 Sep 25;10(9):e0138876. doi: 10.1371/journal.pone.0138876. eCollection 2015. PONE-D-15-25288 PubMed 26406247.
Backbone
  Vector backbone: pMpGWB100
  Backbone manufacturer: Kohchi Lab., Kyoto University
  Backbone size (bp): 9502
  Modifications to backbone: MpEF1alpha promoter and coding sequence for TagRFP are cloned upstream and downstream of the Gateway cassette, respectively.
  Vector type: Plant Expression
  Promoter: MpEF1alpha promoter
  Selectable markers: Hygromycin
  Tag / fusion protein: TagRFP (C terminal on insert)
Growth in bacteria
  Bacterial resistance: Chloramphenicol and Spectinomycin, 25 & 50 μg/mL
  Growth temperature: 37°C
  Growth strain: DB3.1
  Copy number: High Copy
Gene/Insert
  Cloning method: Gateway Cloning
Resource information
  A portion of this plasmid was derived from a plasmid made by: The Gateway cassette was provided by Tsuyoshi Nakagawa at Shimane University, Japan.
Terms and licenses: Academic/Nonprofit Terms; Industry Terms: Not Available to Industry
How to cite: pMpGWB127 was a gift from Takayuki Kohchi (Addgene plasmid # 68581 ; http://n2t.net/addgene:68581 ; RRID:Addgene_68581)
