[The description below was written by a language model from this plasmid's Addgene catalogue record and pLannotate feature annotations shown in this document.]
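Description:
pMpGWB127 is an empty Gateway destination binary vector for Agrobacterium-mediated transformation of the liverwort Marchantia polymorpha, and it is described as usable in other plants as well. It was built on the pMpGWB100 backbone, and the deposited sequence is about 13.7 kb. Outside the T-DNA, the plasmid carries a ColE1/pMB1-type origin with a bom site for high-copy replication in E. coli. It also has the pVS1 oriV, RepA and StaA functions, which provide replication and stable maintenance in Agrobacterium. An aadA gene confers spectinomycin/streptomycin resistance for bacterial selection. Because the unrecombined Gateway cassette contains the toxic ccdB gene along with a chloramphenicol resistance gene, the empty vector is propagated in a ccdB-tolerant strain under chloramphenicol plus spectinomycin selection.

Between the nopaline-type right and left border repeats, the T-DNA holds two units. The expression unit consists of the MpEF1alpha promoter, which the catalogue records but the feature table does not annotate; it presumably lies in the unannotated region upstream of attR1. This is followed by the attR1–CmR–ccdB–attR2 cassette, a TagRFP coding sequence and the NOS terminator. An LR reaction with an entry clone replaces the cassette with the gene of interest. If the insert is in frame and lacks a stop codon, it is expressed from this promoter as a C-terminal TagRFP fusion. The second unit is the plant selection marker, a hygromycin phosphotransferase gene driven by an enhanced CaMV 35S promoter with a CaMV poly(A) signal. Residual lacZα and lac promoter fragments remain from the parental cloning region. The vector suits constitutive expression and red-fluorescent localisation of proteins in transgenic plants.
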