Features (pLannotate 1.2.2; 28 found; start..end, strand, type, name):
     54..78      -  misc_feature   RB T-DNA repeat: right border repeat from nopaline C58 T-DNA
    144..298     -  CDS            lacZα (fragment): LacZα fragment of β-galactosidase; lacZ fragment
   2057..2181    +  protein_bind   attR1: mutant version of attR; recombination site for the Gateway® LR reaction LR Clonase™
   2218..2248    +  promoter       lac UV5 promoter: E. coli lac promoter with an "up" mutation
   2272..2301    +  promoter       cat promoter (fragment): promoter of the E. coli cat gene encoding chloramphenicol acetyltransferase
   2302..2961    +  CDS            CmR: chloramphenicol acetyltransferase; cat; confers resistance to chloramphenicol
   3140..3298    +  CDS            ccdA (fragment): CCDA_ECO57 - Also known as H, letA. Experimental evidence at protein level: Swiss-Prot protein existence level 1. Antitoxin component of a type II toxin-antitoxin (TA) system which inhibits the post-segregational killing (PSK) of plasmid-free cells, also referred to as a plasmid addiction system. Binds to and blocks the activity of CcdB; will also remove bound CcdB protein from the CcdB-GyrA complex by forming a CcdA-CcdB complex, a process termed rejuvenation. Functions as a transcriptional corepressor for the ccdAB operon, repression also requires CcdB (By similarity). From Escherichia coli
   3303..3605    +  CDS            ccdB: CCDB_ECOLI - Also known as G, letB, letD. Experimental evidence at protein level: Swiss-Prot protein existence level 1. Toxic component of a type II toxin-antitoxin (TA) system, functioning in plasmid maintainence. Responsible for the post- segregational killing (PSK) of plasmid-free cells, also referred to as a plasmid addiction system. Half-life of over 2 hours. Cell killing by CcdB is accompanied by filamentation, defects in chromosome and plasmid segregation, defects in cell division, formation of anucleate cells, decreased DNA synthesis and plasmid loss. Interferes with the activity of DN
   3649..3773    -  protein_bind   attR2: mutant version of attR; recombination site for the Gateway® LR reaction LR Clonase™
   3805..4497    +  CDS            TagRFP: TagRFP is a basic (constitutively fluorescent) red fluorescent protein published in 2007, derived from Entacmaea quadricolor. It has very low acid sensitivity.
   4522..4774    +  terminator     NOS terminator: nopaline synthase terminator and poly(A) signal
   4830..4852    -  protein_bind   lac operator (fragment): The lac repressor binds to the lac operator to inhibit transcription in E. coli. This inhibition can be relieved by adding lactose or isopropyl-β-D-thiogalactopyranoside (IPTG). lac repressor encoded by lacI
   4856..4886    -  promoter       lac promoter: promoter for the E. coli lac operon
   4901..4922    -  protein_bind   CAP binding site: CAP binding activates transcription in the presence of cAMP. E. coli catabolite activator protein
   5007..5181    -  polyA_signal   CaMV poly(A) signal: cauliflower mosaic virus polyadenylation signal
   5222..6247    -  CDS            HygR: hygromycin B phosphotransferase confers resistance to hygromycin
   6314..6989    -  promoter       CaMV 35S promoter (enhanced): cauliflower mosaic virus 35S promoter with a duplicated enhancer region
   7184..7208    -  misc_feature   LB T-DNA repeat: left border repeat from nopaline C58 T-DNA
   7467..7490    +  promoter       Pc promoter (fragment): intI1 (promoter lies within the coding sequence); class 1 integron promoter
   7666..7722    +  CDS            GmR (fragment): gentamycin acetyltransferase; aacC1; confers resistance to gentamycin
   7733..8520    +  CDS            SmR (fragment): aminoglycoside adenylyltransferase (Murphy, 1985); aadA; confers resistance to spectinomycin and streptomycin
   8766..9354    +  rep_origin     ori: high-copy-number ColE1/pMB1/pBR322/pUC origin of replication
   9540..9680    -  misc_feature   bom: basis of mobility region from pBR322
   9782..9821    -  CDS            rop (fragment): Rop protein, which maintains plasmids at low copy number; rop
  10024..10218   -  rep_origin     pVS1 oriV: origin of replication for the Pseudomonas plasmid pVS1 (Heeb et al., 2000)
  10284..11357   -  CDS            pVS1 RepA: replication protein from the Pseudomonas plasmid pVS1 (Heeb et al., 2000)
  11786..12415   -  CDS            pVS1 StaA: stability protein from the Pseudomonas plasmid pVS1 (Heeb et al., 2000)
  12975..13376   -  CDS            Y4CG_SINFN (fragment): Protein inferred from homology: Swiss-Prot protein existence level 3. From Sinorhizobium fredii (strain NBRC 101917 / NGR234).
>Addgene plasmid #68581 | pMpGWB127 | depositor full sequence | sequence record 128913 | pMpGWB127 sequence 13662 bps
TTTCACGCCCTTTTAAATATCCGATTATTCTAATAAACGCTCTTTTCTCTTAGGTTTACCCGCCAATATA
TCCTGTCAAACACTGATAGTTTAAACTGAAGGCGGGAAACGACAATCTGATCCAAGCTCAAGCTGCTCTA
GCATTCGCCATTCAGGCTGCGCAACTGTTGGGAAGGGCGATCGGTGCGGGCCTCTTCGCTATTACGCCAG
CTGGCGAAAGGGGGATGTGCTGCAAGGCGATTAAGTTGGGTAACGCCAGGGTTTTCCCAGTCACGACGTT
GTAAAACGACGGCCAGTGCCAAGCTTGGCCCGGGCAAATGAGTCACACACATTGTTGAGAGACATATCAA
AATAACTCAATTGTAAGGTAAGTTGATAGATTTCCCAGTTAAATGCATTATTTTAACAATATTTGTATCT
CAAATTTTCAAAATCATATCAAATTTGCAGATCTTGATGATGATTCACAACTCTGTCTTCGATTTTTGAT
TGTTAACGGGTATCGATATTTGGGTAACTTAAAAAGAATTTGCTAAAGATCTTAAAAAACAGATTAAAAA
AACCTTTCAAAATAGCTAATCCTTTAAATCCGTTTCACAATATAATGCTCATTGATGATAATCGAAAAGA
TTCCATTTTAAAGTGCATATAAATTGCTTAATTATCTCTTTCTGTCTCGTAATATTTTGTTCTCTCCTAT
TGGATCGGACCCGCATCTTCTCGATCAGTTCACTATACTAATATTTGGTCAACTTCAAGAGAGATTAGAA
CTTCGTTCTCCAAAGTGTAAAGGCCGACAAGCAGAAAAGGAAACTTCAATCAGAAGCCTTCTAGGTTTTC
CCGCGTCCCAAAAAGCGAAGGGAGGACGGGGAGGACGGTGAGGCCAGAAGAAGAAAGCAACAGTAAAATC
TCATGTGATTGCGTGCATGTCATGGATCTATGGGATGCTAGTCCACCGTTTGGAAGTATGTGCAGAAGGA
GAAAGGCGCGGGAGGCCAAAAGCGACTTCGGCCACCTCTCTACTTTCTAGAAAGTTTGCTCGCAGCTTGT
AATAAGCGCGGAAAAGGTACTCGAAAAACCGGAGCAATCGGTGTGGTATCAGCAGTCGGGTTCGCTAAAC
CTACGTCTTCTTATTTTGGAATGTTAAATTGAAAGGGCGTGCCGGCCCTAAGCACGGACGATGTGACAGA
CGGAGGAGTGTGAGCAATTCGGATGACGATGCTGGCCGGCAGTCACGACAAAGAGTCCGAAGGGGCATGG
ACAGGGCAATATATAAATGGAAAAGAGGCTTTGAATATTCCTAACCCTTCGTCGTCGGCCTCCCAACTTG
CCCTCGCATGCTGAATTGGCCGCCTATCTGCGAATGGCCGGCCGCCGACCCTAAGTCGCAATAACTTGAA
CGGAGCCGATGCAAAGTCCTTATCGAACGCTCGTTATTATAAACGGGGCAGACCTAGGTATTTAATTATA
TCAAAACCCTCCGCAATTTCGCTAATCATTCCCTAATTTCTTCTACTTTGGCGTCTAGTGCTGTGGTCGC
GCTTGCTCTCAAAGCTCGCTGGGAGGCAGTGGAGCGTCTGGCTTAAAATCGATCGCCGCAACCCTAGAGT
TCCTTTCACTTCTTTCTCTCTTGCGTGGAGAGCATCGACATCGAAGAGCTGCATCTTGTCTTCTGGTATG
CGCCTTGTGCCCTCGTCTCTGTACGTCGTTACGATTGCTCGATATTGTGATTGTCTAGACCTGAAACCCG
ACTGGAGCTTTTACGTGGTGTCGATTGGGGCCTCGAGCGAGTGATTTTTTAGGTTCGTTTTAGCCAAGTA
CATCCCACTTTGGTCAGTCCTGTTATCTCGGTAAGGTGTTCAGTTCGGTCTCTGGTGCGGAGGTGCCTCG
TAAGTTTCCTGCATGATAGATTTGTCTATCCTTGACTTGAAGAGGAGTCGAAGGTCAGCGAGGTTGGCTG
TGTGCTATGGACGTCGGTGCTCCTTGGTTCCGTGCTTCTATGGGTGTTGCCTCAACAGTATTGATGTGCC
TGCAGAAAGGTTGACTAGAGTTATCAACAAGTTTGTACAAAAAAGCTGAACGAGAAACGTAAAATGATAT
AAATATCAATATATTAAATTAGATTTTGCATAAAAAACAGACTACATAATACTGTAAAACACAACATATC
CAGTCACTATGGCGGCCCCTCGAGGGGCCGCATTAGGCACCCCAGGCTTTACACTTTATGCTTCCGGCTC
GTATAATGTGTGGATTTTGAGTTAGGATCCGTCGAGATTTTCAGGAGCTAAGGAAGCTAAAATGGAGAAA
AAAATCACTGGATATACCACCGTTGATATATCCCAATGGCATCGTAAAGAACATTTTGAGGCATTTCAGT
CAGTTGCTCAATGTACCTATAACCAGACCGTTCAGCTGGATATTACGGCCTTTTTAAAGACCGTAAAGAA
AAATAAGCACAAGTTTTATCCGGCCTTTATTCACATTCTTGCCCGCCTGATGAATGCTCATCCGGAATTC
CGTATGGCAATGAAAGACGGTGAGCTGGTGATATGGGATAGTGTTCACCCTTGTTACACCGTTTTCCATG
AGCAAACTGAAACGTTTTCATCGCTCTGGAGTGAATACCACGACGATTTCCGGCAGTTTCTACACATATA
TTCGCAAGATGTGGCGTGTTACGGTGAAAACCTGGCCTATTTCCCTAAAGGGTTTATTGAGAATATGTTT
TTCGTCTCAGCCAATCCCTGGGTGAGTTTCACCAGTTTTGATTTAAACGTGGCCAATATGGACAACTTCT
TCGCCCCCGTTTTCACCATGGGCAAATATTATACGCAAGGCGACAAGGTGCTGATGCCGCTGGCGATTCA
GGTTCATCATGCCGTTTGTGATGGCTTCCATGTCGGCAGAATGCTTAATGAATTACAACAGTACTGCGAT
GAGTGGCAGGGCGGGGCGTAAAGATCTGGATCCGGCTTACTAAAAGCCAGATAACAGTATGCGTATTTGC
GCGCTGATTTTTGCGGTATAAGAATATATACTGATATGTATACCCGAAGTATGTCAAAAAGAGGTATGCT
ATGAAGCAGCGTATTACAGTGACAGTTGACAGCGACAGCTATCAGTTGCTCAAGGCATATATGATGTCAA
TATCTCCGGTCTGGTAAGCACAACCATGCAGAATGAAGCCCGTCGTCTGCGTGCCGAACGCTGGAAAGCG
GAAAATCAGGAAGGGATGGCTGAGGTCGCCCGGTTTATTGAAATGAACGGCTCTTTTGCTGACGAGAACA
GGGGCTGGTGAAATGCAGTTTAAGGTTTACACCTATAAAAGAGAGAGCCGTTATCGTCTGTTTGTGGATG
TACAGAGTGATATTATTGACACGCCCGGGCGACGGATGGTGATCCCCCTGGCCAGTGCACGTCTGCTGTC
AGATAAAGTCTCCCGTGAACTTTACCCGGTGGTGCATATCGGGGATGAAAGCTGGCGCATGATGACCACC
GATATGGCCAGTGTGCCGGTCTCCGTTATCGGGGAAGAAGTGGCTGATCTCAGCCACCGCGAAAATGACA
TCAAAAACGCCATTAACCTGATGTTCTGGGGAATATAAATGTCAGGCTCCCTTATACACAGCCAGTCTGC
AGGTCGACCATAGTGACTGGATATGTTGTGTTTTACAGTATTATGTAGTCTGTTTTTTATGCAAAATCTA
ATTTAATATATTGATATTTATATCATTTTACGTTTCTCGTTCAGCTTTCTTGTACAAAGTGGTTGATAAC
AGCGCTGGAGGCTCCGGTGGGAGCATGAGCGAGCTGATTAAGGAGAACATGCACATGAAGCTGTACATGG
AGGGCACCGTGAACAACCACCACTTCAAGTGCACATCCGAGGGCGAAGGCAAGCCCTACGAGGGCACCCA
GACCATGAGAATCAAGGTGGTCGAGGGCGGCCCTCTCCCCTTCGCCTTCGACATCCTGGCTACCAGCTTC
ATGTACGGCAGCAGAACCTTCATCAACCACACCCAGGGCATCCCCGACTTCTTTAAGCAGTCCTTCCCTG
AGGGCTTCACATGGGAGAGAGTCACCACATACGAAGACGGGGGCGTGCTGACCGCTACCCAGGACACCAG
CCTCCAGGACGGCTGCCTCATCTACAACGTCAAGATCAGAGGGGTGAACTTCCCATCCAACGGCCCTGTG
ATGCAGAAGAAAACACTCGGCTGGGAGGCCAACACCGAGATGCTGTACCCCGCTGACGGCGGCCTGGAAG
GCAGAAGCGACATGGCCCTGAAGCTCGTGGGCGGGGGCCACCTGATCTGCAACTTCAAGACCACATACAG
ATCCAAGAAACCCGCTAAGAACCTCAAGATGCCCGGCGTCTACTATGTGGACCACAGACTGGAAAGAATC
AAGGAGGCCGACAAAGAGACCTACGTCGAGCAGCACGAGGTGGCTGTGGCCAGATACTGCGACCTCCCTA
GCAAACTGGGGCACAAGTGAGCTTAGAGCTCGAATTTCCCCGATCGTTCAAACATTTGGCAATAAAGTTT
CTTAAGATTGAATCCTGTTGCCGGTCTTGCGATGATTATCATATAATTTCTGTTGAATTACGTTAAGCAT
GTAATAATTAACATGTAATGCATGACGTTATTTATGAGATGGGTTTTTATGATTAGAGTCCCGCAATTAT
ACATTTAATACGCGATAGAAAACAAAATATAGCGCGCAAACTAGGATAAATTATCGCGCGCGGTGTCATC
TATGTTACTAGATCGGGAATTGGTTCCGGAACCAATTCGTAATCATGGTCATAGCTGTTTCCTGTGTGAA
ATTGTTATCCGCTCACAATTCCACACAACATACGAGCCGGAAGCATAAAGTGTAAAGCCTGGGGTGCCTA
ATGAGTGAGCTAACTCACATTAGGCTGAATTAGGCGCGCCTATTTCTGAATTCAACACATTGCGGACGTT
TTTAATGTACTGAATTAACGCCGAATTAATTCGGGGGATCTGGATTTTAGTACTGGATTTTGGTTTTAGG
AATTAGAAATTTTATTGATAGAAGTATTTTACAAATACAAATACATACTAAGGGTTTCTTATATGCTCAA
CACATGAGCGAAACCCTATAGGAACCCTAATTCCCTTATCTGGGAACTACTCACACATTATTATGGAGAA
ACTCGAGCTTGTCGATCGACAGATCCCGGTCGGCATCTACTCTATTTCTTTGCCCTCGGACGAGTGCTGG
GGCGTCGGTTTCCACTATCGGCGAGTACTTCTACACAGCCATCGGTCCAGACGGCCGCGCTTCTGCGGGC
GATTTGTGTACGCCCGACAGTCCCGGCTCCGGATCGGACGATTGCGTCGCATCGACCCTGCGCCCAAGCT
GCATCATCGAAATTGCCGTCAACCAAGCTCTGATAGAGTTGGTCAAGACCAATGCGGAGCATATACGCCC
GGAGTCGTGGCGATCCTGCAAGCTCCGGATGCCTCCGCTCGAAGTAGCGCGTCTGCTGCTCCATACAAGC
CAACCACGGCCTCCAGAAGAAGATGTTGGCGACCTCGTATTGGGAATCCCCGAACATCGCCTCGCTCCAG
TCAATGACCGCTGTTATGCGGCCATTGTCCGTCAGGACATTGTTGGAGCCGAAATCCGCGTGCACGAGGT
GCCGGACTTCGGGGCAGTCCTCGGCCCAAAGCATCAGCTCATCGAGAGCCTGCGCGACGGACGCACTGAC
GGTGTCGTCCATCACAGTTTGCCAGTGATACACATGGGGATCAGCAATCGCGCATATGAAATCACGCCAT
GTAGTGTATTGACCGATTCCTTGCGGTCCGAATGGGCCGAACCCGCTCGTCTGGCTAAGATCGGCCGCAG
CGATCGCATCCATAGCCTCCGCGACCGGTTGTAGAACAGCGGGCAGTTCGGTTTCAGGCAGGTCTTGCAA
CGTGACACCCTGTGAACGGCGGGAGATGCAATAGGTCAGGCTCTCGCTAAACTCCCCAATGTCAAGCACT
TCCGGAATCGGGAGCGCGGCCGATGCAAAGTGCCGATAAACATAACGATCTTTGTAGAAACCATCGGCGC
AGCTATTTACCCGCAGGACATATCCACGCCCTCCTACATCGAAGCTGAAAGCACGAGATTCTTCGCCCTC
CGAGAGCTGCATCAGGTCGGAGACGCTGTCGAACTTTTCGATCAGAAACTTCTCGACAGACGTCGCGGTG
AGTTCAGGCTTTTTCATATCTCATTGCCCCCCGGATCTGCGAAAGCTCGAGAGAGATAGATTTGTAGAGA
GAGACTGGTGATTTCAGCGTGTCCTCTCCAAATGAAATGAACTTCCTTATATAGAGGAAGGTCTTGCGAA
GGATAGTGGGATTGTGCGTCATCCCTTACGTCAGTGGAGATATCACATCAATCCACTTGCTTTGAAGACG
TGGTTGGAACGTCTTCTTTTTCCACGATGCTCCTCGTGGGTGGGGGTCCATCTTTGGGACCACTGTCGGC
AGAGGCATCTTGAACGATAGCCTTTCCTTTATCGCAATGATGGCATTTGTAGGTGCCACCTTCCTTTTCT
ACTGTCCTTTTGATGAAGTGACAGATAGCTGGGCAATGGAATCCGAGGAGGTTTCCCGATATTACCCTTT
GTTGAAAAGTCTCAATAGCCCTTTGGTCTTCTGAGACTGTATCTTTGATATTCTTGGAGTAGACGAGAGT
GTCGTGCTCCACCATGTTCACATCAATCCACTTGCTTTGAAGACGTGGTTGGAACGTCTTCTTTTTCCAC
GATGCTCCTCGTGGGTGGGGGTCCATCTTTGGGACCACTGTCGGCAGAGGCATCTTGAACGATAGCCTTT
CCTTTATCGCAATGATGGCATTTGTAGGTGCCACCTTCCTTTTCTACTGTCCTTTTGATGAAGTGACAGA
TAGCTGGGCAATGGAATCCGAGGAGGTTTCCCGATATTACCCTTTGTTGAAAAGTCTCAATAGCCCTTTG
GTCTTCTGAGACTGTATCTTTGATATTCTTGGAGTAGACGAGAGTGTCGTGCTCCACCATGTTGGCAAGC
TGCTCTAGCCAATACGCAAACCGAATTCAGAAATAAATTCAGCCTAATTCGGCGTTAATTCAGTACATTA
AAAACGTCCGCAATGTGTTATTAAGTTGTCTAAGCGTCAATTTGTTTACACCACAATATATCCTGCCACC
AGCCAGCCAACAGCTCCCCGACCGGCAGCTCGGCACAAAATCACCACTCGATACAGGCAGCCCATCAGTC
CGGGACGGCGTCAGCGGGAGAGCCGTTGTAAGGCGGCAGACTTTGCTCATGTTACCGATGCTATTCGGAA
GAACGGCAACTAAGCTGCCGGGTTTGAAACACGGATGATCTCGCGGAGGGTAGCATGTTGATTGTAACGA
TGACAGAGCGTTGCTGCCTGTGATCAATTCGGGCACGAACCCAGTGGACATAAGCCTGTTCGGTTCGTAA
GCTGTAATGCAAGTAGCGTATGCGCTCACGCAACTGGTCCAGAACCTTGACCGAACGCAGCGGTGGTAAC
GGCGCAGTGGCGGTTTTCATGGCTTGTTATGACTGTTTTTTTGGGGTACAGTCTATGCCTCGGGCATCCA
AGCAGCAAGCGCGTTACGCCGTGGGTCGATGTTTGATGTTATGGAGCAGCAACGATGTTACGCAGCAGGG
CAGTCGCCCTAAAACAAAGTTAAACATCATGGGGGAAGCGGTGATCGCCGAAGTATCGACTCAACTATCA
GAGGTAGTTGGCGTCATCGAGCGCCATCTCGAACCGACGTTGCTGGCCGTACATTTGTACGGCTCCGCAG
TGGATGGCGGCCTGAAGCCACACAGTGATATTGATTTGCTGGTTACGGTGACCGTAAGGCTTGATGAAAC
AACGCGGCGAGCTTTGATCAACGACCTTTTGGAAACTTCGGCTTCCCCTGGAGAGAGCGAGATTCTCCGC
GCTGTAGAAGTCACCATTGTTGTGCACGACGACATCATTCCGTGGCGTTATCCAGCTAAGCGCGAACTGC
AATTTGGAGAATGGCAGCGCAATGACATTCTTGCAGGTATCTTCGAGCCAGCCACGATCGACATTGATCT
GGCTATCTTGCTGACAAAAGCAAGAGAACATAGCGTTGCCTTGGTAGGTCCAGCGGCGGAGGAACTCTTT
GATCCGGTTCCTGAACAGGATCTATTTGAGGCGCTAAATGAAACCTTAACGCTATGGAACTCGCCGCCCG
ACTGGGCTGGCGATGAGCGAAATGTAGTGCTTACGTTGTCCCGCATTTGGTACAGCGCAGTAACCGGCAA
AATCGCGCCGAAGGATGTCGCTGCCGACTGGGCAATGGAGCGCCTGCCGGCCCAGTATCAGCCCGTCATA
CTTGAAGCTAGACAGGCTTATCTTGGACAAGAAGAAGATCGCTTGGCCTCGCGCGCAGATCAGTTGGAAG
AATTTGTCCACTACGTGAAAGGCGAGATCACCAAGGTAGTCGGCAAATAATGTCTAGCTAGAAATTCGTT
CAAGCCGACGCCGCTTCGCGGCGCGGCTTAACTCAAGCGTTAGATGCACTAAGCACATAATTGCTCACAG
CCAAACTATCAGGTCAAGTCTGCTTTTATTATTTTTAAGCGTGCATAATAAGCCCTACACAAATTGGGAG
ATATATCATGCATGACCAAAATCCCTTAACGTGAGTTTTCGTTCCACTGAGCGTCAGACCCCGTAGAAAA
GATCAAAGGATCTTCTTGAGATCCTTTTTTTCTGCGCGTAATCTGCTGCTTGCAAACAAAAAAACCACCG
CTACCAGCGGTGGTTTGTTTGCCGGATCAAGAGCTACCAACTCTTTTTCCGAAGGTAACTGGCTTCAGCA
GAGCGCAGATACCAAATACTGTCCTTCTAGTGTAGCCGTAGTTAGGCCACCACTTCAAGAACTCTGTAGC
ACCGCCTACATACCTCGCTCTGCTAATCCTGTTACCAGTGGCTGCTGCCAGTGGCGATAAGTCGTGTCTT
ACCGGGTTGGACTCAAGACGATAGTTACCGGATAAGGCGCAGCGGTCGGGCTGAACGGGGGGTTCGTGCA
CACAGCCCAGCTTGGAGCGAACGACCTACACCGAACTGAGATACCTACAGCGTGAGCTATGAGAAAGCGC
CACGCTTCCCGAAGGGAGAAAGGCGGACAGGTATCCGGTAAGCGGCAGGGTCGGAACAGGAGAGCGCACG
AGGGAGCTTCCAGGGGGAAACGCCTGGTATCTTTATAGTCCTGTCGGGTTTCGCCACCTCTGACTTGAGC
GTCGATTTTTGTGATGCTCGTCAGGGGGGCGGAGCCTATGGAAAAACGCCAGCAACGCGGCCTTTTTACG
GTTCCTGGCCTTTTGCTGGCCTTTTGCTCACATGTTCTTTCCTGCGTTATCCCCTGATTCTGTGGATAAC
CGTATTACCGCCTTTGAGTGAGCTGATACCGCTCGCCGCAGCCGAACGACCGAGCGCAGCGAGTCAGTGA
GCGAGGAAGCGGAAGAGCGCCTGATGCGGTATTTTCTCCTTACGCATCTGTGCGGTATTTCACACCGCAT
ATGGTGCACTCTCAGTACAATCTGCTCTGATGCCGCATAGTTAAGCCAGTATACACTCCGCTATCGCTAC
GTGACTGGGTCATGGCTGCGCCCCGACACCCGCCAACACCCGCTGACGCGCCCTGACGGGCTTGTCTGCT
CCCGGCATCCGCTTACAGACAAGCTGTGACCGTCTCCGGGAGCTGCATGTGTCAGAGGTTTTCACCGTCA
TCACCGAAACGCGCGAGGCAGGGTGCCTTGATGTGGGCGCCGGCGGTCGAGTGGCGACGGCGCGGCTTGT
CCGCGCCCTGGTAGATTGCCTGGCCGTAGGCCAGCCATTTTTGAGCGGCCAGCGGCCGCGATAGGCCGAC
GCGAAGCGGCGGGGCGTAGGGAGCGCAGCGACCGAAGGGTAGGCGCTTTTTGCAGCTCTTCGGCTGTGCG
CTGGCCAGACAGTTATGCACAGGCCAGGCGGGTTTTAAGAGTTTTAATAAGTTTTAAAGAGTTTTAGGCG
GAAAAATCGCCTTTTTTCTCTTTTATATCAGTCACTTACATGTGTGACCGGTTCCCAATGTACGGCTTTG
GGTTCCCAATGTACGGGTTCCGGTTCCCAATGTACGGCTTTGGGTTCCCAATGTACGTGCTATCCACAGG
AAAGAGACCTTTTCGACCTTTTTCCCCTGCTAGGGCAATTTGCCCTAGCATCTGCTCCGTACATTAGGAA
CCGGCGGATGCTTCGCCCTCGATCAGGTTGCGGTAGCGCATGACTAGGATCGGGCCAGCCTGCCCCGCCT
CCTCCTTCAAATCGTACTCCGGCAGGTCATTTGACCCGATCAGCTTGCGCACGGTGAAACAGAACTTCTT
GAACTCTCCGGCGCTGCCACTGCGTTCGTAGATCGTCTTGAACAACCATCTGGCTTCTGCCTTGCCTGCG
GCGCGGCGTGCCAGGCGGTAGAGAAAACGGCCGATGCCGGGATCGATCAAAAAGTAATCGGGGTGAACCG
TCAGCACGTCCGGGTTCTTGCCTTCTGTGATCTCGCGGTACATCCAATCAGCTAGCTCGATCTCGATGTA
CTCCGGCCGCCCGGTTTCGCTCTTTACGATCTTGTAGCGGCTAATCAAGGCTTCACCCTCGGATACCGTC
ACCAGGCGGCCGTTCTTGGCCTTCTTCGTACGCTGCATGGCAACGTGCGTGGTGTTTAACCGAATGCAGG
TTTCTACCAGGTCGTCTTTCTGCTTTCCGCCATCGGCTCGCCGGCAGAACTTGAGTACGTCCGCAACGTG
TGGACGGAACACGCGGCCGGGCTTGTCTCCCTTCCCTTCCCGGTATCGGTTCATGGATTCGGTTAGATGG
GAAACCGCCATCAGTACCAGGTCGTAATCCCACACACTGGCCATGCCGGCCGGCCCTGCGGAAACCTCTA
CGTGCCCGTCTGGAAGCTCGTAGCGGATCACCTCGCCAGCTCGTCGGTCACGCTTCGACAGACGGAAAAC
GGCCACGTCCATGATGCTGCGACTATCGCGGGTGCCCACGTCATAGAGCATCGGAACGAAAAAATCTGGT
TGCTCGTCGCCCTTGGGCGGCTTCCTAATCGACGGCGCACCGGCTGCCGGCGGTTGCCGGGATTCTTTGC
GGATTCGATCAGCGGCCGCTTGCCACGATTCACCGGGGCGTGCTTCTGCCTCGATGCGTTGCCGCTGGGC
GGCCTGCGCGGCCTTCAACTTCTCCACCAGGTCATCACCCAGCGCCGCGCCGATTTGTACCGGGCCGGAT
GGTTTGCGACCGCTCACGCCGATTCCTCGGGCTTGGGGGTTCCAGTGCCATTGCAGGGCCGGCAGACAAC
CCAGCCGCTTACGCCTGGCCAACCGCCCGTTCCTCCACACATGGGGCATTCCACGGCGTCGGTGCCTGGT
TGTTCTTGATTTTCCATGCCGCCTCCTTTAGCCGCTAAAATTCATCTACTCATTTATTCATTTGCTCATT
TACTCTGGTAGCTGCGCGATGTATTCAGATAGCAGCTCGGTAATGGTCTTGCCTTGGCGTACCGCGTACA
TCTTCAGCTTGGTGTGATCCTCCGCCGGCAACTGAAAGTTGACCCGCTTCATGGCTGGCGTGTCTGCCAG
GCTGGCCAACGTTGCAGCCTTGCTGCTGCGTGCGCTCGGACGGCCGGCACTTAGCGTGTTTGTGCTTTTG
CTCATTTTCTCTTTACCTCATTAACTCAAATGAGTTTTGATTTAATTTCAGCGGCCAGCGCCTGGACCTC
GCGGGCAGCGTCGCCCTCGGGTTCTGATTCAAGAACGGTTGTGCCGGCGGCGGCAGTGCCTGGGTAGCTC
ACGCGCTGCGTGATACGGGACTCAAGAATGGGCAGCTCGTACCCGGCCAGCGCCTCGGCAACCTCACCGC
CGATGCGCGTGCCTTTGATCGCCCGCGACACGACAAAGGCCGCTTGTAGCCTTCCATCCGTGACCTCAAT
GCGCTGCTTAACCAGCTCCACCAGGTCGGCGGTGGCCCATATGTCGTAAGGGCTTGGCTGCACCGGAATC
AGCACGAAGTCGGCTGCCTTGATCGCGGACACAGCCAAGTCCGCCGCCTGGGGCGCTCCGTCGATCACTA
CGAAGTCGCGCCGGCCGATGGCCTTCACGTCGCGGTCAATCGTCGGGCGGTCGATGCCGACAACGGTTAG
CGGTTGATCTTCCCGCACGGCCGCCCAATCGCGGGCACTGCCCTGGGGATCGGAATCGACTAACAGAACA
TCGGCCCCGGCGAGTTGCAGGGCGCGGGCTAGATGGGTTGCGATGGTCGTCTTGCCTGACCCGCCTTTCT
GGTTAAGTACAGCGATAACCTTCATGCGTTCCCCTTGCGTATTTGTTTATTTACTCATCGCATCATATAC
GCAGCGACCGCATGACGCAAGCTGTTTTACTCAAATACACATCACCTTTTTAGACGGCGGCGCTCGGTTT
CTTCAGCGGCCAAGCTGGCCGGCCAGGCCGCCAGCTTGGCATCAGACAAACCGGCCAGGATTTCATGCAG
CCGCACGGTTGAGACGTGCGCGGGCGGCTCGAACACGTACCCGGCCGCGATCATCTCCGCCTCGATCTCT
TCGGTAATGAAAAACGGTTCGTCCTGGCCGTCCTGGTGCGGTTTCATGCTTGTTCCTCTTGGCGTTCATT
CTCGGCGGCCGCCAGGGCGTCGGCCTCGGTCAATGCGTCCTCACGGAAGGCACCGCGCCGCCTGGCCTCG
GTGGGCGTCACTTCCTCGCTGCGCTCAAGTGCGCGGTACAGGGTCGAGCGATGCACGCCAAGCAGTGCAG
CCGCCTCTTTCACGGTGCGGCCTTCCTGGTCGATCAGCTCGCGGGCGTGCGCGATCTGTGCCGGGGTGAG
GGTAGGGCGGGGGCCAAACTTCACGCCTCGGGCCTTGGCGGCCTCGCGCCCGCTCCGGGTGCGGTCGATG
ATTAGGGAACGCTCGAACTCGGCAATGCCGGCGAACACGGTCAACACCATGCGGCCGGCCGGCGTGGTGG
TGTCGGCCCACGGCTCTGCCAGGCTACGCAGGCCCGCGCCGGCCTCCTGGATGCGCTCGGCAATGTCCAG
TAGGTCGCGGGTGCTGCGGGCCAGGCGGTCTAGCCTGGTCACTGTCACAACGTCGCCAGGGCGTAGGTGG
TCAAGCATCCTGGCCAGCTCCGGGCGGTCGCGCCTGGTGCCGGTGATCTTCTCGGAAAACAGCTTGGTGC
AGCCGGCCGCGTGCAGTTCGGCCCGTTGGTTGGTCAAGTCCTGGTCGTCGGTGCTGACGCGGGCATAGCC
CAGCAGGCCAGCGGCGGCGCTCTTGTTCATGGCGTAATGTCTCCGGTTCTAGTCGCAAGTATTCTACTTT
ATGCGACTAAAACACGCGACAAGAAAACGCCAGGAAAAGGGCAGGGCGGCAGCCTGTCGCGTAACTTAGG
ACTTGTGCGACATGTCGTTTTCAGAAGACGGCTGCACTGAACGTCAGAAGCCGACTGCACTATAGCAGCG
GAGGGGTTGGATCAAAGTACTTTGATCCCGAGGGGAACCCTGTGGTTGGCATGCACATACAAATGGACGA
ACGGATAAACCT
