>Addgene plasmid #68581 | pMpGWB127 | addgene partial sequence | sequence record 127934 | CAT-R 5'-GCAACTGACTGAAATGCCTC-3'
TCCACACATTATACGANCCGGAAGCATAAAGTGTAAAGCCTGGGGTGCCTAATGCGGCCCCTCGAGGGGC
CGCCATAGTGACTGGATATGTTGTGTTTTACAGTATTATGTAGTCTGTTTTTTATGCAAAATCTAATTTA
ATATATTGATATTTATATCATTTTACGTTTCTCGTTCAGCTTTTTTGTACAAACTTGTTGATAACTCTAG
TCAACCTTTCTGCAGGC
