>Addgene plasmid #68581 | pMpGWB127 | addgene partial sequence | sequence record 128912 | mKate2-TurboRFP-R 5'-TGAAGTGGTGGTTGTTCACG-3'
GCTCATGCTCCCACCGGAGCCTCCAGCGCTGTTATCAACCACTTTGTACAAGAAAGCTGAACGAGAAACG
TAAAATGATATAAATATCAATATATTAAATTAGATTTTGCATAAAAAACAGACTACATAATACTGTAAAA
CACAACATATCCAGTCACTATGGTCGACCTGCAGACTGGCTGTGTATAAGGGAGCCTGACATTTATATTC
CCCAGAACATCAGGTTAATGGCGTTTTTGATGTCATTTTCGCGGTGGCTGAGATCAGCCACTTCTTCCCC
GATAACGGAGACCGGCACACTGGCCATATCGGTGGTCATCATGCGCCAGCTTTCATCCCCGATATGCACC
ACCGGGTAAAGTTCACGGGAGACTTTATCTGACAGCAGACGTGCACTGGCCAGGGGGATCACCATCCGTC
GCCCGGGCGTGTCAATAATATCACTCTGTACATCCACAAACAGACGATAACGGCTCTCTCTTTTATAGGT
GTAAACCTTAAACTGCATTTCACCAGCCCCTGTTCTCGTCAGCAAAAGAGCCGTTCATTTCAATAAACCG
GGCGACCTCAGCCATCCCTTCCTGATTTTCCGCTTTCCAGCGTTCGGCACGCAGACGACGGGCTTCATTC
TGCATGGTTGTGCTTACCAGACCGGAGATATTGACATCATATATGCCTTGAGCAACTGATAGCTGTCGCT
GTCAACTGTCACTGTAATACGCTGCTTCATAGCATACCTCTT
